>Addgene plasmid #240016 | LLPS-pCDH-DDX6-ΔIDR | addgene full sequence | sequence record 476588 | Addgene NGS Result
TATGCGGTGTGAAATACCGCACAGATGCGTAAGGAGAAAATACCGCATCAGGCGCCATTCGCCATTCAGG
CTGCGCAACTGTTGGGAAGGGCGATCGGTGCGGGCCTCTTCGCTATTACGCCAGCTGGCGAAAGGGGGAT
GTGCTGCAAGGCGATTAAGTTGGGTAACGCCAGGGTTTTCCCAGTCACGACGTTGTAAAACGACGGCCAG
TGCCAAGCTGACGCGTGTAGTCTTATGCAATACTCTTGTAGTCTTGCAACATGGTAACGATGAGTTAGCA
ACATGCCTTACAAGGAGAGAAAAAGCACCGTGCATGCCGATTGGTGGAAGTAAGGTGGTACGATCGTGCC
TTATTAGGAAGGCAACAGACGGGTCTGACATGGATTGGACGAACCACTGAATTGCCGCATTGCAGAGATA
TTGTATTTAAGTGCCTAGCTCGATACATAAACGGGTCTCTCTGGTTAGACCAGATCTGAGCCTGGGAGCT
CTCTGGCTAACTAGGGAACCCACTGCTTAAGCCTCAATAAAGCTTGCCTTGAGTGCTTCAAGTAGTGTGT
GCCCGTCTGTTGTGTGACTCTGGTAACTAGAGATCCCTCAGACCCTTTTAGTCAGTGTGGAAAATCTCTA
GCAGTGGCGCCCGAACAGGGACTTGAAAGCGAAAGGGAAACCAGAGGAGCTCTCTCGACGCAGGACTCGG
CTTGCTGAAGCGCGCACGGCAAGAGGCGAGGGGCGGCGACTGGTGAGTACGCCAAAAATTTTGACTAGCG
GAGGCTAGAAGGAGAGAGATGGGTGCGAGAGCGTCAGTATTAAGCGGGGGAGAATTAGATCGCGATGGGA
AAAAATTCGGTTAAGGCCAGGGGGAAAGAAAAAATATAAATTAAAACATATAGTATGGGCAAGCAGGGAG
CTAGAACGATTCGCAGTTAATCCTGGCCTGTTAGAAACATCAGAAGGCTGTAGACAAATACTGGGACAGC
TACAACCATCCCTTCAGACAGGATCAGAAGAACTTAGATCATTATATAATACAGTAGCAACCCTCTATTG
TGTGCATCAAAGGATAGAGATAAAAGACACCAAGGAAGCTTTAGACAAGATAGAGGAAGAGCAAAACAAA
AGTAAGACCACCGCACAGCAAGCGGCCACTGATCTTCAGACCTGGAGGAGGAGATATGAGGGACAATTGG
AGAAGTGAATTATATAAATATAAAGTAGTAAAAATTGAACCATTAGGAGTAGCACCCACCAAGGCAAAGA
GAAGAGTGGTGCAGAGAGAAAAAAGAGCAGTGGGAATAGGAGCTTTGTTCCTTGGGTTCTTGGGAGCAGC
AGGAAGCACTATGGGCGCAGCGTCAATGACGCTGACGGTACAGGCCAGACAATTATTGTCTGGTATAGTG
CAGCAGCAGAACAATTTGCTGAGGGCTATTGAGGCGCAACAGCATCTGTTGCAACTCACAGTCTGGGGCA
TCAAGCAGCTCCAGGCAAGAATCCTGGCTGTGGAAAGATACCTAAAGGATCAACAGCTCCTGGGGATTTG
GGGTTGCTCTGGAAAACTCATTTGCACCACTGCTGTGCCTTGGAATGCTAGTTGGAGTAATAAATCTCTG
GAACAGATTTGGAATCACACGACCTGGATGGAGTGGGACAGAGAAATTAACAATTACACAAGCTTAATAC
ACTCCTTAATTGAAGAATCGCAAAACCAGCAAGAAAAGAATGAACAAGAATTATTGGAATTAGATAAATG
GGCAAGTTTGTGGAATTGGTTTAACATAACAAATTGGCTGTGGTATATAAAATTATTCATAATGATAGTA
GGAGGCTTGGTAGGTTTAAGAATAGTTTTTGCTGTACTTTCTATAGTGAATAGAGTTAGGCAGGGATATT
CACCATTATCGTTTCAGACCCACCTCCCAACCCCGAGGGGACCCGACAGGCCCGAAGGAATAGAAGAAGA
AGGTGGAGAGAGAGACAGAGACAGATCCATTCGATTAGTGAACGGATCTCGACGGTATCGGTTAACTTTT
AAAAGAAAAGGGGGGATTGGGGGGTACAGTGCAGGGGAAAGAATAGTAGACATAATAGCAACAGACATAC
AAACTAAAGAATTACAAAAACAAATTACAAAATTCAAAATTTTATCGATACTAGTATTATGCCCAGTACA
TGACCTTATGGGACTTTCCTACTTGGCAGTACATCTACGTATTAGTCATCGCTATTACCATGGTGATGCG
GTTTTGGCAGTACATCAATGGGCGTGGATAGCGGTTTGACTCACGGGGATTTCCAAGTCTCCACCCCATT
GACGTCAATGGGAGTTTGTTTTGGCACCAAAATCAACGGGACTTTCCAAAATGTCGTAACAACTCCGCCC
CATTGACGCAAATGGGCGGTAGGCGTGTACGGTGGGAGGTTTATATAAGCAGAGCTCGTTTAGTGAACCG
TCAGATCGCCTGGAGACGCCATCCACGCTGTTTTGACCTCCATAGAAGATTCTAGAATGCATCATCACCA
TCACCACGAGCCAACCACTCTGGTTCCGCGTGGATCCGATAACGCGAAAGGAAATGAGTTTGAAGATTAC
TGTTTGAAACGGGAGTTACTGATGGGAATTTTTGAAATGGGCTGGGAAAAGCCATCTCCTATTCAGGAGG
AGAGCATTCCCATTGCTTTATCTGGTAGGGATATCTTAGCTAGAGCAAAAAATGGAACAGGCAAGAGCGG
TGCCTACCTCATTCCCTTACTTGAACGGCTAGACCTGAAGAAGGACAATATACAAGCAATGGTGATTGTT
CCCACTAGAGAACTTGCTCTACAGGTCAGTCAAATTTGCATCCAGGTCAGCAAACACATGGGAGGGGCCA
AAGTGATGGCAACCACAGGAGGAACCAATTTACGAGATGACATAATGAGGCTTGATGATACAGTGCACGT
GGTGATTGCTACCCCTGGGAGAATCCTGGATCTTATTAAGAAAGGAGTAGCAAAGGTTGATCATGTCCAG
ATGATAGTATTGGATGAGGCAGATAAGTTGCTGTCACAGGATTTTGTGCAGATAATGGAGGATATTATTC
TCACGCTACCTAAAAACAGGCAGATTTTACTATATTCCGCTACTTTCCCTCTTAGTGTACAGAAGTTCAT
GAATTCCCATTTGCAGAAACCCTATGAGATTAACCTGATGGAG
[501 nt withheld, positions 3194-3694]
GTGGCAGAATACCACAGCGAGCCTGTAGAAGATGAGAAACCTGAGCCAACCACTATGGTGAGCAAGGGCG
AGGAGCTGTTCACCGGGGTGGTGCCCATCCTGGTCGAGCTGGACGGCGACGTAAACGGCCACAAGTTCAG
CGTGTCTGGCGAGGGCGAGGGCGATGCCACCTACGGCAAGCTGACCCTGAAGTTCATCTGCACCACCGGC
AAGCTGCCCGTGCCCTGGCCCACCCTCGTGACCACCCTGACCTACGGCGTGCAGTGCTTCAGCCGCTACC
CCGACCACATGAAGCAGCACGACTTCTTCAAGTCCGCCATGCCCGAAGGCTACGTCCAGGAGCGCACCAT
CTTCTTCAAGGACGACGGCAACTACAAGACCCGCGCCGAGGTGAAGTTCGAGGGCGACACCCTGGTGAAC
CGCATCGAGCTGAAGGGCATCGACTTCAAGGAGGACGGCAACATCCTGGGGCACAAGCTGGAGTACAACT
ACAACAGCCACAACGTCTATATCATGGCCGACAAGCAGAAGAACGGCATCAAGGCGAACTTCAAGATCCG
CCACAACATCGAGGACGGCAGCGTGCAGCTCGCCGACCACTACCAGCAGAACACCCCCATCGGCGACGGC
CCCGTGCTGCTGCCCGACAACCACTACCTGAGCACCCAGTCCGCCCTGAGCAAAGACCCCAACGAGAAGC
GCGATCACATGGTCCTGCTGGAGTTCGTGACCGCCGCCGGGATCACTCTCGGCATGGACGAGCTGTACAA
GTAAGCGGCCGCGAAGGATCTGCGATCGCTCCGGTGCCCGTCAGTGGGCAGAGCGCACATCGCCCACAGT
CCCCGAGAAGTTGGGGGGAGGGGTCGGCAATTGAACGGGTGCCTAGAGAAGGTGGCGCGGGGTAAACTGG
GAAAGTGATGTCGTGTACTGGCTCCGCCTTTTTCCCGAGGGTGGGGGAGAACCGTATATAAGTGCAGTAG
TCGCCGTGAACGTTCTTTTTCGCAACGGGTTTGCCGCCAGAACACAGCTGAAGCTTCGAGGGGCTCGCAT
CTCTCCTTCACGCGCCCGCCGCCCTACCTGAGGCCGCCATCCACGCCGGTTGAGTCGCGTTCTGCCGCCT
CCCGCCTGTGGTGCCTCCTGAACTGCGTCCGCCGTCTAGGTAAGTTTAAAGCTCAGGTCGAGACCGGGCC
TTTGTCCGGCGCTCCCTTGGAGCCTACCTAGACTCAGCCGGCTCTCCACGCTTTGCCTGACCCTGCTTGC
TCAACTCTACGTCTTTGTTTCGTTTTCTGTTCTGCGCCGTTACAGATCCAAGCTGTGACCGGCGCCTACG
CTAGATGACCGAGTACAAGCCCACGGTGCGCCTCGCCACCCGCGACGACGTCCCCAGGGCCGTACGCACC
CTCGCCGCCGCGTTCGCCGACTACCCCGCCACGCGCCACACCGTCGATCCGGACCGCCACATCGAGCGGG
TCACCGAGCTGCAAGAACTCTTCCTCACGCGCGTCGGGCTCGACATCGGCAAGGTGTGGGTCGCGGACGA
CGGCGCCGCGGTGGCGGTCTGGACCACGCCGGAGAGCGTCGAAGCGGGGGCGGTGTTCGCCGAGATCGGC
CCGCGCATGGCCGAGTTGAGCGGTTCCCGGCTGGCCGCGCAGCAACAGATGGAAGGCCTCCTGGCGCCGC
ACCGGCCCAAGGAGCCCGCGTGGTTCCTGGCCACCGTCGGCGTCTCGCCCGACCACCAGGGCAAGGGTCT
GGGCAGCGCCGTCGTGCTCCCCGGAGTGGAGGCGGCCGAGCGCGCCGGGGTGCCCGCCTTCCTGGAGACC
TCCGCGCCCCGCAACCTCCCCTTCTACGAGCGGCTCGGCTTCACCGTCACCGCCGACGTCGAGGTGCCCG
AAGGACCGCGCACCTGGTGCATGACCCGCAAGCCCGGTGCCTGAGTCGACAATCAACCTCTGGATTACAA
AATTTGTGAAAGATTGACTGGTATTCTTAACTATGTTGCTCCTTTTACGCTATGTGGATACGCTGCTTTA
ATGCCTTTGTATCATGCTATTGCTTCCCGTATGGCTTTCATTTTCTCCTCCTTGTATAAATCCTGGTTGC
TGTCTCTTTATGAGGAGTTGTGGCCCGTTGTCAGGCAACGTGGCGTGGTGTGCACTGTGTTTGCTGACGC
AACCCCCACTGGTTGGGGCATTGCCACCACCTGTCAGCTCCTTTCCGGGACTTTCGCTTTCCCCCTCCCT
ATTGCCACGGCGGAACTCATCGCCGCCTGCCTTGCCCGCTGCTGGACAGGGGCTCGGCTGTTGGGCACTG
ACAATTCCGTGGTGTTGTCGGGGAAATCATCGTCCTTTCCTTGGCTGCTCGCCTGTGTTGCCACCTGGAT
TCTGCGCGGGACGTCCTTCTGCTACGTCCCTTCGGCCCTCAATCCAGCGGACCTTCCTTCCCGCGGCCTG
CTGCCGGCTCTGCGGCCTCTTCCGCGTCTTCGCCTTCGCCCTCAGACGAGTCGGATCTCCCTTTGGGCCG
CCTCCCCGCCTGGTACCTTTAAGACCAATGACTTACAAGGCAGCTGTAGATCTTAGCCACTTTTTAAAAG
AAAAGGGGGGACTGGAAGGGCTAATTCACTCCCAACGAAGATAAGATCTGCTTTTTGCTTGTACTGGGTC
TCTCTGGTTAGACCAGATCTGAGCCTGGGAGCTCTCTGGCTAACTAGGGAACCCACTGCTTAAGCCTCAA
TAAAGCTTGCCTTGAGTGCTTCAAGTAGTGTGTGCCCGTCTGTTGTGTGACTCTGGTAACTAGAGATCCC
TCAGACCCTTTTAGTCAGTGTGGAAAATCTCTAGCAGTAGTAGTTCATGTCATCTTATTATTCAGTATTT
ATAACTTGCAAAGAAATGAATATCAGAGAGTGAGAGGAACTTGTTTATTGCAGCTTATAATGGTTACAAA
TAAAGCAATAGCATCACAAATTTCACAAATAAAGCATTTTTTTCACTGCATTCTAGTTGTGGTTTGTCCA
AACTCATCAATGTATCTTATCATGTCTGGCTCTAGCTATCCCGCCCCTAACTCCGCCCATCCCGCCCCTA
ACTCCGCCCAGTTCCGCCCATTCTCCGCCCCATGGCTGACTAATTTTTTTTATTTATGCAGAGGCCGAGG
CCGCCTCGGCCTCTGAGCTATTCCAGAAGTAGTGAGGAGGCTTTTTTGGAGGCCTAGACTTTTGCAGAGA
CCAAATTCGTAATCATGTCATAGCTGTTTCCTGTGTGAAATTGTTATCCGCTCACAATTCCACACAACAT
ACGAGCCGGAAGCATAAAGTGTAAAGCCTGGGGTGCCTAATGAGTGAGCTAACTCACATTAATTGCGTTG
CGCTCACTGCCCGCTTTCCAGTCGGGAAACCTGTCGTGCCAGCTGCATTAATGAATCGGCCAACGCGCGG
GGAGAGGCGGTTTGCGTATTGGGCGCTCTTCCGCTTCCTCGCTCACTGACTCGCTGCGCTCGGTCGTTCG
GCTGCGGCGAGCGGTATCAGCTCACTCAAAGGCGGTAATACGGTTATCCACAGAATCAGGGGATAACGCA
GGAAAGAACATGTGAGCAAAAGGCCAGCAAAAGGCCAGGAACCGTAAAAAGGCCGCGTTGCTGGCGTTTT
TCCATAGGCTCCGCCCCCCTGACGAGCATCACAAAAATCGACGCTCAAGTCAGAGGTGGCGAAACCCGAC
AGGACTATAAAGATACCAGGCGTTTCCCCCTGGAAGCTCCCTCGTGCGCTCTCCTGTTCCGACCCTGCCG
CTTACCGGATACCTGTCCGCCTTTCTCCCTTCGGGAAGCGTGGCGCTTTCTCATAGCTCACGCTGTAGGT
ATCTCAGTTCGGTGTAGGTCGTTCGCTCCAAGCTGGGCTGTGTGCACGAACCCCCCGTTCAGCCCGACCG
CTGCGCCTTATCCGGTAACTATCGTCTTGAGTCCAACCCGGTAAGACACGACTTATCGCCACTGGCAGCA
GCCACTGGTAACAGGATTAGCAGAGCGAGGTATGTAGGCGGTGCTACAGAGTTCTTGAAGTGGTGGCCTA
ACTACGGCTACACTAGAAGAACAGTATTTGGTATCTGCGCTCTGCTGAAGCCAGTTACCTTCGGAAAAAG
AGTTGGTAGCTCTTGATCCGGCAAACAAACCACCGCTGGTAGCGGTGGTTTTTTTGTTTGCAAGCAGCAG
ATTACGCGCAGAAAAAAAGGATCTCAAGAAGATCCTTTGATCTTTTCTACGGGGTCTGACGCTCAGTGGA
ACGAAAACTCACGTTAAGGGATTTTGGTCATGAGATTATCAAAAAGGATCTTCACCTAGATCCTTTTAAA
TTAAAAATGAAGTTTTAAATCAATCTAAAGTATATATGAGTAAACTTGGTCTGACAGTTACCAATGCTTA
ATCAGTGAGGCACCTATCTCAGCGATCTGTCTATTTCGTTCATCCATAGTTGCCTGACTCCCCGTCGTGT
AGATAACTACGATACGGGAGGGCTTACCATCTGGCCCCAGTGCTGCAATGATACCGCGAGACCCACGCTC
ACCGGCTCCAGATTTATCAGCAATAAACCAGCCAGCCGGAAGGGCCGAGCGCAGAAGTGGTCCTGCAACT
TTATCCGCCTCCATCCAGTCTATTAATTGTTGCCGGGAAGCTAGAGTAAGTAGTTCGCCAGTTAATAGTT
TGCGCAACGTTGTTGCCATTGCTACAGGCATCGTGGTGTCACGCTCGTCGTTTGGTATGGCTTCATTCAG
CTCCGGTTCCCAACGATCAAGGCGAGTTACATGATCCCCCATGTTGTGCAAAAAAGCGGTTAGCTCCTTC
GGTCCTCCGATCGTTGTCAGAAGTAAGTTGGCCGCAGTGTTATCACTCATGGTTATGGCAGCACTGCATA
ATTCTCTTACTGTCATGCCATCCGTAAGATGCTTTTCTGTGACTGGTGAGTACTCAACCAAGTCATTCTG
AGAATAGTGTATGCGGCGACCGAGTTGCTCTTGCCCGGCGTCAATACGGGATAATACCGCGCCACATAGC
AGAACTTTAAAAGTGCTCATCATTGGAAAACGTTCTTCGGGGCGAAAACTCTCAAGGATCTTACCGCTGT
TGAGATCCAGTTCGATGTAACCCACTCGTGCACCCAACTGATCTTCAGCATCTTTTACTTTCACCAGCGT
TTCTGGGTGAGCAAAAACAGGAAGGCAAAATGCCGCAAAAAAGGGAATAAGGGCGACACGGAAATGTTGA
ATACTCATACTCTTCCTTTTTCAATATTATTGAAGCATTTATCAGGGTTATTGTCTCATGAGCGGATACA
TATTTGAATGTATTTAGAAAAATAAACAAATAGGGGTTCCGCGCACATTTCCCCGAAAAGTGCCACCTGA
CGTCTAAGAAACCATTATTATCATGACATTAACCTATAAAAATAGGCGTATCACGAGGCCCTTTCGTCTC
GCGCGTTTCGGTGATGACGGTGAAAACCTCTGACACATGCAGCTCCCGGAGACGGTCACAGCTTGTCTGT
AAGCGGATGCCGGGAGCAGACAAGCCCGTCAGGGCGCGTCAGCGGGTGTTGGCGGGTGTCGGGGCTGGCT
TAACTATGCGGCATCAGAGCAGATTGTACTGAGAGTGCACCA
Features (pLannotate 1.2.2; 29 found; start..end, strand, type, name):
     58..212     -  CDS            lacZα (fragment): LacZα fragment of β-galactosidase; lacZ fragment
    226..452     +  promoter       RSV promoter: Rous sarcoma virus enhancer/promoter
    453..633     +  LTR            5' LTR (truncated): truncated 5' long terminal repeat (LTR) from HIV-1
    680..805     +  misc_feature   HIV-1 Ψ: packaging signal of human immunodeficiency virus type 1
    789..1127    +  CDS            HIV-1 gag (fragment): gag protein from human immunodeficiency virus 1; gag
   1298..1531    +  misc_feature   RRE: The Rev response element (RRE) of HIV-1 allows for Rev-dependent mRNA export from the nucleus to the cytoplasm.
   1908..2008    +  CDS            Rev (fragment): human immunodeficiency virus 1 (HIV-1) Rev protein; rev; enhances nuclear export of unspliced and incompletely spliced viral mRNAs
   2027..2143    +  misc_feature   cPPT/CTS: central polypurine tract and central termination sequence of HIV-1
   2156..2232    +  enhancer       CMV enhancer (fragment): human cytomegalovirus immediate early enhancer
   2233..2436    +  promoter       CMV promoter: human cytomegalovirus (CMV) immediate early promoter
   2531..3736    +  CDS            DDX6 (fragment) (sequence partly withheld): DDX6_HUMAN - Also known as HLR2, RCK. Experimental evidence at protein level: Swiss-Prot protein existence level 1. Essential for the formation of P-bodies, cytosolic membrane- less ribonucleoprotein granules involved in RNA metabolism through the coordinated storage of mRNAs encoding regulatory functions (PubMed:25995375, PubMed:27342281, PubMed:31422817). Plays a role in P- bodies to coordinate the storage of translationally inactive mRNAs in the cytoplasm and prevent their degradation (PubMed:27342281). In the process of mRNA degradation, plays a role in mRNA decapping (PubMed:16364915). Bl
   3749..4468    +  CDS            EGFP: the original enhanced GFP (Yang et al., 1996) mammalian codon-optimized
   4510..4721    +  promoter       EF-1α core promoter: core promoter for human elongation factor EF-1α
   4734..5002    +  LTR            5' LTR (truncated): truncated 5' long terminal repeat (LTR) from human T-cell leukemia virus (HTLV) type 1
   5029..5628    +  CDS            PuroR: puromycin N-acetyltransferase; pac from Streptomyces alboniger; confers resistance to puromycin
   5635..6223    +  misc_feature   WPRE: woodchuck hepatitis virus posttranscriptional regulatory element
   6218..6325    +  CDS            nef (fragment): NEF_SIVS4 - Experimental evidence at protein level: Swiss-Prot protein existence level 1. Interferes with TCR signaling from the cell membrane. Interacts with CD247/TCRZ (TCR zeta chain) and exert potent down- regulation of cell surface TCR/CD3 complexes. From Simian immunodeficiency virus (isolate F236/smH4) (SIV-sm) (Simian immunodeficiency virus sooty mangabey monkey).
   6350..6530    +  LTR            5' LTR (truncated): truncated 5' long terminal repeat (LTR) from HIV-1
   6602..6723    +  polyA_signal   SV40 poly(A) signal: SV40 polyadenylation signal
   6763..6898    +  rep_origin     SV40 ori: SV40 origin of replication
   6955..6971    -  protein_bind   lac operator: The lac repressor binds to the lac operator to inhibit transcription in E. coli. This inhibition can be relieved by adding lactose or isopropyl-β-D-thiogalactopyranoside (IPTG). lac repressor encoded by lacI
   6979..7009    -  promoter       lac promoter: promoter for the E. coli lac operon
   7024..7045    -  protein_bind   CAP binding site: CAP binding activates transcription in the presence of cAMP. E. coli catabolite activator protein
   7058..7150    -  CDS            lacI (fragment): lac repressor; lacI; The lac repressor binds to the lac operator to inhibit transcription in E. coli. This inhibition can be relieved by adding lactose or isopropyl-β-D-thiogalactopyranoside (IPTG).
   7333..7921    -  rep_origin     ori: high-copy-number ColE1/pMB1/pBR322/pUC origin of replication
   8092..8952    -  CDS            AmpR: β-lactamase; bla; confers resistance to ampicillin, carbenicillin, and related antibiotics
   8953..9057    -  promoter       AmpR promoter: bla
   9152..9187    +  CDS            rop (fragment): Rop protein, which maintains plasmids at low copy number; rop
   9289..52      +  misc_feature   bom (fragment) (across the origin): basis of mobility region from pBR322
