[The description below was written by a language model from this plasmid's Addgene catalogue record and pLannotate feature annotations shown in this document.]
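Description:
LLPS-pCDH-DDX6-ΔIDR is a third-generation-style HIV-1 lentiviral transfer plasmid built on the pCDH backbone for expressing a truncated human DDX6 fused to EGFP in mammalian cells. It is propagated in E. coli through a high-copy ColE1/pUC-type origin and selected with ampicillin via the β-lactamase gene; residual lac, rop and bom fragments are backbone remnants with no evident role. The viral portion begins with a chimeric RSV promoter/truncated 5' LTR, which drives Tat-independent genomic RNA synthesis in packaging cells. It is followed by the Ψ packaging signal with adjoining gag sequence, the Rev response element for nuclear export of the unspliced genome, and the cPPT/CTS. A WPRE lies upstream of the truncated 3' LTR to boost transcript levels, and an SV40 poly(A) signal and SV40 origin sit beyond it.

The payload is a dual-promoter cassette. A CMV enhancer/promoter drives the DDX6-ΔIDR open reading frame, annotated as a partial match to human DDX6, consistent with removal of an intrinsically disordered region. EGFP is fused at its C terminus. The catalogue entry also lists an N-terminal 6xHis tag, although the feature table does not annotate it, and the exact boundaries of the deletion are not stated. Downstream, a hybrid EF-1α core promoter/HTLV-1 LTR element expresses puromycin N-acetyltransferase, allowing selection of stably transduced cells. DDX6 is a DEAD-box helicase essential for P-body formation. The plasmid name and associated study on DDX6 phase separation suggest that this fluorescent deletion mutant is used to test how the disordered region contributes to condensate formation, presumably alongside a full-length counterpart.
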