Addgene plasmid #240016: LLPS-pCDH-DDX6-ΔIDR
Purpose: Expresses human DDX6-ΔIDR fused to EGFP in mammalian cells
Depositing lab: Rui Su. Depositing organization: Beckman Research Institute of the City of Hope. Publication: DDX6 undergoes phase separation to modulate metabolic plasticity and chemoresistance. Bi H, Li W, Ren L, Zhang H, Dong L, Chan A, Wang X, Yang L, Zhang X, Xue M, Qin H, Wu X, Hoeve-Scott JT, Zhang B, Li L, Wunderlich M, Mulloy JC, Rosen ST, Chen J, Li X, Chen CW, Su R. Nat Commun. 2025 Dec 2;17(1):260. doi: 10.1038/s41467-025-66966-4. PubMed 41330929.
Backbone
  Vector backbone: pCDH
  Vector type: Lentiviral
Growth in bacteria
  Bacterial resistance: Ampicillin, 100 μg/mL
  Growth temperature: 37°C
  Growth strain: NEB Stable
  Copy number: High Copy
Gene/Insert
  Gene/Insert name: DDX6-ΔIDR
  Species: H. sapiens (human)
  Tag / fusion protein: 6xHis (N terminal on insert); EGFP (C terminal on insert)
  Cloning method: Unknown
Terms and licenses: Academic/Nonprofit Terms; Industry Terms: Not Available to Industry
How to cite: LLPS-pCDH-DDX6-ΔIDR was a gift from Rui Su (Addgene plasmid # 240016 ; http://n2t.net/addgene:240016 ; RRID:Addgene_240016)
